Addgene plasmid #229420: HA-MST2-S444A
Purpose: Lentiviral or overpexression of cDNA
Depositing lab: Christopher Vakoc. Depositing organization: Cold Spring Harbor Laboratory. Publication: MARK2/MARK3 kinases are catalytic co-dependencies of YAP/TAZ in human cancer. Klingbeil O, Skopelitis D, Tonelli C, Yoshimoto T, Alpsoy A, Panepinto MC, Minicozzi F, Merrill JR, Cafiero AM, Aggarwal D, Russo S, Ha T, Demerdash OE, Wee TL, Spector DL, Lyons SK, Tuveson DA, Cifani P, Vakoc CR. Cancer Discov. 2024 Jul 26. doi: 10.1158/2159-8290.CD-23-1529. PubMed 39058094.
Backbone
  Vector backbone: LentiVi
  Vector type: Mammalian Expression, Lentiviral
  Selectable markers: Blasticidin
Growth in bacteria
  Bacterial resistance: Ampicillin, 100 μg/mL
  Growth temperature: 37°C
  Growth strain: NEB Stable
  Copy number: High Copy
Gene/Insert
  Gene/Insert name: MST2-S444A
  Species: H. sapiens (human)
  Insert size (bp): 1542
  Mutation: MARK2 phosphosite mutant (S444A)
  Entrez Gene: STK3 (a.k.a. KRS1, MST2)
  Promoter: EFS
  Tag / fusion protein: HA (N terminal on insert)
  Cloning method: Gibson Cloning
Terms and licenses: Academic/Nonprofit Terms; Industry Terms: Not Available to Industry
How to cite: HA-MST2-S444A was a gift from Christopher Vakoc (Addgene plasmid # 229420 ; http://n2t.net/addgene:229420 ; RRID:Addgene_229420)
