[The description below was written by a language model from this plasmid's Addgene catalogue record and pLannotate feature annotations shown in this document.]
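Description:
HA-MST2-S444A is a lentiviral mammalian expression plasmid of about 8.9 kb, built on the LentiVi backbone, that delivers a mutant human STK3 (MST2) cDNA. It is propagated in E. coli through a high-copy ColE1/pUC-type origin with ampicillin selection (AmpR). The backbone also carries an f1 origin, an SV40 origin and poly(A) signal, and leftover cloning-vector elements such as lac promoter/operator, lacZα and lacI fragments and T7 and T3 promoters. The viral portion has a third-generation, self-inactivating layout. An RSV promoter drives a truncated HIV-1 5' LTR, followed by the Ψ packaging signal with a gag fragment, the RRE for Rev-dependent export of the genomic RNA, and the cPPT/CTS. A ΔU3 3' LTR closes the cassette, so the integrated provirus lacks LTR promoter activity.

Within the provirus, the short EF-1α core promoter (EFS) drives a bicistronic transcript. The first cistron is the MST2 coding sequence, catalogued as carrying an N-terminal HA tag. The HA tag is not separately annotated in the feature table, though the listed insert size is slightly larger than the annotated STK3 open reading frame. The second cistron is the bsr blasticidin S deaminase gene, translated from an EMCV IRES, so blasticidin resistance is linked to expression of the kinase. A WPRE downstream enhances transcript expression. The insert carries S444A, which the record describes as a MARK2 phosphosite mutant; the alanine cannot be phosphorylated at that position. MST2 is a core Hippo pathway kinase. The construct is recorded for lentiviral or overexpression use, and the associated work concerns MARK2/MARK3 kinases and YAP/TAZ in human cancer.
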