Features (pLannotate 1.2.2; 27 found; start..end, strand, type, name):
      5..231     +  promoter       RSV promoter: Rous sarcoma virus enhancer/promoter
    232..412     +  LTR            5' LTR (truncated): truncated 5' long terminal repeat (LTR) from HIV-1
    459..584     +  misc_feature   HIV-1 Ψ: packaging signal of human immunodeficiency virus type 1
    568..931     +  CDS            HIV-1 gag (fragment): gag protein from human immunodeficiency virus 1; gag
   1077..1310    +  misc_feature   RRE: The Rev response element (RRE) of HIV-1 allows for Rev-dependent mRNA export from the nucleus to the cytoplasm.
   1687..1713    +  CDS            Rev (fragment): human immunodeficiency virus 1 (HIV-1) Rev protein; rev; enhances nuclear export of unspliced and incompletely spliced viral mRNAs
   1723..1840    +  misc_feature   cPPT/CTS: central polypurine tract and central termination sequence of HIV-1
   1909..2120    +  promoter       EF-1α core promoter: core promoter for human elongation factor EF-1α
   2215..3684    +  CDS            STK3: STK3_HUMAN - Also known as KRS1, MST2. Experimental evidence at protein level: Swiss-Prot protein existence level 1. Stress-activated, pro-apoptotic kinase which, following caspase-cleavage, enters the nucleus and induces chromatin condensation followed by internucleosomal DNA fragmentation. Key component of the Hippo signaling pathway which plays a pivotal role in organ size control and tumor suppression by restricting proliferation and promoting apoptosis. The core of this pathway is composed of a kinase cascade wherein STK3/MST2 and STK4/MST1, in complex with its regulatory protein SAV1, ph
   3808..4270    +  misc_feature   IRES: internal ribosome entry site (IRES) of the encephalomyocarditis virus (EMCV)
   4284..4703    +  CDS            bsr: BSR_BACCE - Experimental evidence at protein level: Swiss-Prot protein existence level 1. Catalyzes the deamination of the cytosine moiety of the antibiotics blasticidin S, cytomycin and acetylblasticidin S. From Bacillus cereus.
   4722..5310    +  misc_feature   WPRE: woodchuck hepatitis virus posttranscriptional regulatory element
   5361..5380    +  misc_feature   cPPT/CTS (fragment): central polypurine tract and central termination sequence of HIV-1
   5382..5615    +  LTR            3' LTR (ΔU3): self-inactivating 3' long terminal repeat (LTR) from HIV-1
   5693..5814    +  polyA_signal   SV40 poly(A) signal: SV40 polyadenylation signal
   5854..5989    +  rep_origin     SV40 ori: SV40 origin of replication
   6010..6028    -  promoter       T7 promoter: promoter for bacteriophage T7 RNA polymerase
   6036..6191    +  CDS            lacZα (fragment): LacZα fragment of β-galactosidase; lacZ fragment
   6196..6624    +  rep_origin     f1 ori (sequence partly withheld): f1 bacteriophage origin of replication; arrow indicates direction of (+) strand synthesis
   6677..6781    +  promoter       AmpR promoter: bla
   6782..7642    +  CDS            AmpR: β-lactamase; bla; confers resistance to ampicillin, carbenicillin, and related antibiotics
   7813..8401    +  rep_origin     ori: high-copy-number ColE1/pMB1/pBR322/pUC origin of replication
   8584..8676    +  CDS            lacI (fragment): lac repressor; lacI; The lac repressor binds to the lac operator to inhibit transcription in E. coli. This inhibition can be relieved by adding lactose or isopropyl-β-D-thiogalactopyranoside (IPTG).
   8689..8710    +  protein_bind   CAP binding site: CAP binding activates transcription in the presence of cAMP. E. coli catabolite activator protein
   8725..8755    +  promoter       lac promoter: promoter for the E. coli lac operon
   8763..8779    +  protein_bind   lac operator: The lac repressor binds to the lac operator to inhibit transcription in E. coli. This inhibition can be relieved by adding lactose or isopropyl-β-D-thiogalactopyranoside (IPTG). lac repressor encoded by lacI
   8824..8842    +  promoter       T3 promoter: promoter for bacteriophage T3 RNA polymerase
>Addgene plasmid #229420 | HA-MST2-S444A | addgene full sequence | sequence record 456150 | Addgene NGS Result
TTAATGTAGTCTTATGCAATACTCTTGTAGTCTTGCAACATGGTAACGATGAGTTAGCAACATGCCTTAC
AAGGAGAGAAAAAGCACCGTGCATGCCGATTGGTGGAAGTAAGGTGGTACGATCGTGCCTTATTAGGAAG
GCAACAGACGGGTCTGACATGGATTGGACGAACCACTGAATTGCCGCATTGCAGAGATATTGTATTTAAG
TGCCTAGCTCGATACATAAACGGGTCTCTCTGGTTAGACCAGATCTGAGCCTGGGAGCTCTCTGGCTAAC
TAGGGAACCCACTGCTTAAGCCTCAATAAAGCTTGCCTTGAGTGCTTCAAGTAGTGTGTGCCCGTCTGTT
GTGTGACTCTGGTAACTAGAGATCCCTCAGACCCTTTTAGTCAGTGTGGAAAATCTCTAGCAGTGGCGCC
CGAACAGGGACTTGAAAGCGAAAGGGAAACCAGAGGAGCTCTCTCGACGCAGGACTCGGCTTGCTGAAGC
GCGCACGGCAAGAGGCGAGGGGCGGCGACTGGTGAGTACGCCAAAAATTTTGACTAGCGGAGGCTAGAAG
GAGAGAGATGGGTGCGAGAGCGTCAGTATTAAGCGGGGGAGAATTAGATCGCGATGGGAAAAAATTCGGT
TAAGGCCAGGGGGAAAGAAAAAATATAAATTAAAACATATAGTATGGGCAAGCAGGGAGCTAGAACGATT
CGCAGTTAATCCTGGCCTGTTAGAAACATCAGAAGGCTGTAGACAAATACTGGGACAGCTACAACCATCC
CTTCAGACAGGATCAGAAGAACTTAGATCATTATATAATACAGTAGCAACCCTCTATTGTGTGCATCAAA
GGATAGAGATAAAAGACACCAAGGAAGCTTTAGACAAGATAGAGGAAGAGCAAAACAAAAGTAAGACCAC
CGCACAGCAAGCGGCCGCTGATCTTCAGACCTGGAGGAGGAGATATGAGGGACAATTGGAGAAGTGAATT
ATATAAATATAAAGTAGTAAAAATTGAACCATTAGGAGTAGCACCCACCAAGGCAAAGAGAAGAGTGGTG
CAGAGAGAAAAAAGAGCAGTGGGAATAGGAGCTTTGTTCCTTGGGTTCTTGGGAGCAGCAGGAAGCACTA
TGGGCGCAGCGTCAATGACGCTGACGGTACAGGCCAGACAATTATTGTCTGGTATAGTGCAGCAGCAGAA
CAATTTGCTGAGGGCTATTGAGGCGCAACAGCATCTGTTGCAACTCACAGTCTGGGGCATCAAGCAGCTC
CAGGCAAGAATCCTGGCTGTGGAAAGATACCTAAAGGATCAACAGCTCCTGGGGATTTGGGGTTGCTCTG
GAAAACTCATTTGCACCACTGCTGTGCCTTGGAATGCTAGTTGGAGTAATAAATCTCTGGAACAGATTTG
GAATCACACGACCTGGATGGAGTGGGACAGAGAAATTAACAATTACACAAGCTTAATACACTCCTTAATT
GAAGAATCGCAAAACCAGCAAGAAAAGAATGAACAAGAATTATTGGAATTAGATAAATGGGCAAGTTTGT
GGAATTGGTTTAACATAACAAATTGGCTGTGGTATATAAAATTATTCATAATGATAGTAGGAGGCTTGGT
AGGTTTAAGAATAGTTTTTGCTGTACTTTCTATAGTGAATAGAGTTAGGCAGGGATATTCACCATTATCG
TTTCAGACCCACCTCCCAACCCCGAGGGGACCCAGACCACAATTTTAAAAGAAAAGGGGGGATTGGGGGG
TACAGTGCAGGGGAAAGAATAGTAGACATAATAGCAACAGACATACAAACTAAAGAATTACAAAAACAAA
TTACAAAAATTCAAAATTTTCGGGTTTATTACAGGGACAGCAGAGATCCACTTTGGCGCCGGCTCGAGTG
GCTCCGGTGCCCGTCAGTGGGCAGAGCGCACATCGCCCACAGTCCCCGAGAAGTTGGGGGGAGGGGTCGG
CAATTGAACCGGTGCCTAGAGAAGGTGGCGCGGGGTAAACTGGGAAAGTGATGTCGTGTACTGGCTCCGC
CTTTTTCCCGAGGGTGGGGGAGAACCGTATATAAGTGCAGTAGTCGCCGTGAACGTTCTTTTTCGCAACG
GGTTTGCCGCCAGAACACAGGTGTCGTGACGCGGGATCCGCCACCATGTACCCCTACGACGTGCCCGACT
ACGCCGGCTATCCGTATGATGTCCCGGACTATGCAGGAAGCGGAGAGCAGCCGCCGGCGCCTAAGAGTAA
ACTAAAAAAGCTGAGTGAAGACAGTTTGACTAAGCAGCCTGAAGAAGTTTTTGATGTATTAGAGAAGCTT
GGAGAAGGGTCTTATGGAAGTGTATTTAAAGCAATACACAAGGAATCCGGTCAAGTTGTCGCAATTAAAC
AAGTACCTGTTGAATCAGATCTTCAGGAAATAATCAAAGAAATTTCCATAATGCAGCAATGTGACAGCCC
ATATGTTGTAAAGTACTATGGCAGTTATTTTAAGAATACAGACCTCTGGATTGTTATGGAGTACTGTGGC
GCTGGCTCTGTCTCAGACATAATTAGATTACGAAACAAGACATTAATAGAAGATGAAATTGCAACCATTC
TTAAATCTACATTGAAAGGACTAGAATATTTGCACTTTATGAGAAAAATACACAGAGATATAAAAGCTGG
AAATATTCTCCTCAATACAGAAGGACATGCAAAATTGGCAGATTTTGGAGTGGCTGGTCAGTTAACAGAT
ACAATGGCAAAACGCAATACTGTAATAGGAACTCCATTTTGGATGGCTCCTGAGGTGATTCAAGAAATAG
GCTATAACTGTGTGGCCGACATCTGGTCCCTTGGCATTACTTCTATAGAAATGGCTGAAGGAAAACCTCC
TTATGCTGATATACATCCAATGAGGGCTATTTTTATGATTCCCACAAATCCACCACCAACATTCAGAAAG
CCAGAACTTTGGTCCGATGATTTCACCGATTTTGTTAAAAAGTGTTTGGTGAAGAATCCTGAGCAGAGAG
CTACTGCAACACAACTTTTACAGCATCCTTTTATCAAGAATGCCAAACCTGTATCAATATTAAGAGACCT
GATCACAGAAGCTATGGAGATCAAAGCTAAAAGACATGAGGAACAGCAACGAGAATTGGAAGAGGAAGAA
GAAAATTCGGATGAAGATGAGCTGGATTCCCACACCATGGTGAAGACTAGTGTGGAGAGTGTGGGCACCA
TGCGGGCCACAAGCACGATGAGTGAAGGGGCCCAGACCATGATTGAACATAATAGCACGATGTTGGAATC
CGACTTGGGGACCATGGTGATAAACAGTGAGGATGAGGAAGAAGAAGATGGAACTATGAAAAGAAATGCA
ACCTCACCACAAGTACAAAGACCATCTTTCATGGACTACTTTGATAAGCAAGACTTCAAGAATAAGAGTC
ACGAAAACTGTAATCAGAACATGCATGAACCCTTCCCTATGTCCAAAAACGTTTTTCCTGATAACTGGAA
AGTTCCTCAAGATGGAGACTTTGACTTTTTGAAAAATCTAGCTTTAGAAGAACTACAGATGCGGTTAAAA
GCACTGGACCCCATGATGGAACGGGAGATAGAAGAACTTCGTCAGAGATACACTGCGAAAAGACAGCCCA
TTCTGGATGCGATGGATGCAAAGAAAAGAAGGCAGCAAAACTTTTGAGCAATTCCGCCCCTCTCCCTCCC
CCCCCCCTAACGTTACTGGCCGAAGCCGCTTGGAATAAGGCCGGTGTGCGTTTGTCTATATGTTATTTTC
CACCATATTGCCGTCTTTTGGCAATGTGAGGGCCCGGAAACCTGGCCCTGTCTTCTTGACGAGCATTCCT
AGGGGTCTTTCCCCTCTCGCCAAAGGAATGCAAGGTCTGTTGAATGTCGTGAAGGAAGCAGTTCCTCTGG
AAGCTTCTTGAAGACAAACAACGTCTGTAGCGACCCTTTGCAGGCAGCGGAACCCCCCACCTGGCGACAG
GTGCCTCTGCGGCCAAAAGCCACGTGTATAAGATACACCTGCAAAGGCGGCACAACCCCAGTGCCACGTT
GTGAGTTGGATAGTTGTGGAAAGAGTCAAATGGCTCTCCTCAAGCGTATTCAACAAGGGGCTGAAGGATG
CCCAGAAGGTACCCCATTGTATGGGATCTGATCTGGGGCCTCGGTGCACATGCTTTACATGTGTTTAGTC
GAGGTTAAAAAAACGTCTAGGCCCCCCGAACCACGGGGACGTGGTTTTCCTTTGAAAAACACGATGATAA
TATGGCCACAACCATGAAGACCTTCAACATCTCTCAGCAGGACCTTGAGCTGGTGGAAGTTGCCACTGAG
AAAATCACCATGCTCTATGAGGACAACAAGCACCATGTTGGTGCTGCCATCAGGACCAAGACAGGAGAAA
TCATCTCTGCTGTCCACATTGAAGCCTACATTGGCAGGGTCACTGTGTGTGCAGAGGCCATTGCCATTGG
GTCTGCAGTCTCCAATGGGCAGAAGGACTTTGACACCATTGTGGCTGTGAGGCACCCCTACAGTGATGAG
GTGGACAGGTCCATCAGAGTGGTGTCCCCCTGTGGCATGTGCAGGGAGCTCATCTCAGACTATGCCCCTG
ATTGCTTTGTTCTGATTGAGATGAATGGCAAGCTGGTCAAGACAACCATTGAGGAGCTGATTCCACTGAA
ATACACCAGAAACTAAACGCGTTAAGTCGACAATCAACCTCTGGATTACAAAATTTGTGAAAGATTGACT
GGTATTCTTAACTATGTTGCTCCTTTTACGCTATGTGGATACGCTGCTTTAATGCCTTTGTATCATGCTA
TTGCTTCCCGTATGGCTTTCATTTTCTCCTCCTTGTATAAATCCTGGTTGCTGTCTCTTTATGAGGAGTT
GTGGCCCGTTGTCAGGCAACGTGGCGTGGTGTGCACTGTGTTTGCTGACGCAACCCCCACTGGTTGGGGC
ATTGCCACCACCTGTCAGCTCCTTTCCGGGACTTTCGCTTTCCCCCTCCCTATTGCCACGGCGGAACTCA
TCGCCGCCTGCCTTGCCCGCTGCTGGACAGGGGCTCGGCTGTTGGGCACTGACAATTCCGTGGTGTTGTC
GGGGAAATCATCGTCCTTTCCTTGGCTGCTCGCCTGTGTTGCCACCTGGATTCTGCGCGGGACGTCCTTC
TGCTACGTCCCTTCGGCCCTCAATCCAGCGGACCTTCCTTCCCGCGGCCTGCTGCCGGCTCTGCGGCCTC
TTCCGCGTCTTCGCCTTCGCCCTCAGACGAGTCGGATCTCCCTTTGGGCCGCCTCCCCGCGTCGACTTTA
AGACCAATGACTTACAAGGCAGCTGTAGATCTTAGCCACTTTTTAAAAGAAAAGGGGGGACTGGAAGGGC
TAATTCACTCCCAACGAAGACAAGATCTGCTTTTTGCTTGTACTGGGTCTCTCTGGTTAGACCAGATCTG
AGCCTGGGAGCTCTCTGGCTAACTAGGGAACCCACTGCTTAAGCCTCAATAAAGCTTGCCTTGAGTGCTT
CAAGTAGTGTGTGCCCGTCTGTTGTGTGACTCTGGTAACTAGAGATCCCTCAGACCCTTTTAGTCAGTGT
GGAAAATCTCTAGCAGTACGTATAGTAGTTCATGTCATCTTATTATTCAGTATTTATAACTTGCAAAGAA
ATGAATATCAGAGAGTGAGAGGAACTTGTTTATTGCAGCTTATAATGGTTACAAATAAAGCAATAGCATC
ACAAATTTCACAAATAAAGCATTTTTTTCACTGCATTCTAGTTGTGGTTTGTCCAAACTCATCAATGTAT
CTTATCATGTCTGGCTCTAGCTATCCCGCCCCTAACTCCGCCCATCCCGCCCCTAACTCCGCCCAGTTCC
GCCCATTCTCCGCCCCATGGCTGACTAATTTTTTTTATTTATGCAGAGGCCGAGGCCGCCTCGGCCTCTG
AGCTATTCCAGAAGTAGTGAGGAGGCTTTTTTGGAGGCCTAGGGACGTACCCAATTCGCCCTATAGTGAG
TCGTATTACGCGCGCTCACTGGCCGTCGTTTTACAACGTCGTGACTGGGAAAACCCTGGCGTTACCCAAC
TTAATCGCCTTGCAGCACATCCCCCTTTCGCCAGCTGGCGTAATAGCGAAGAGGCCCGCACCGATCGCCC
TTCCCAACAGTTGCGCAGCCTGAATGGCGAATGGG
[124 nt withheld, positions 6196-6319]
C
[91 nt withheld, positions 6321-6411]
A
[49 nt withheld, positions 6413-6461]
CCTTTGACGTTGGAGTCCACGTTCTTT
[37 nt withheld, positions 6489-6525]
ACCCTATCTCGGTCTATTCTTTTGATTTATAAGGGATTTTGCCGATTTCGGCCTATTGGTTAAAAAATGA
GCTGATTTAACAAAAATTTAACGCGAATTTTAACAAAATATTAACGCTTACAATTTAGGTGGCACTTTTC
GGGGAAATGTGCGCGGAACCCCTATTTGTTTATTTTTCTAAATACATTCAAATATGTATCCGCTCATGAG
ACAATAACCCTGATAAATGCTTCAATAATATTGAAAAAGGAAGAGTATGAGTATTCAACATTTCCGTGTC
GCCCTTATTCCCTTTTTTGCGGCATTTTGCCTTCCTGTTTTTGCTCACCCAGAAACGCTGGTGAAAGTAA
AAGATGCTGAAGATCAGTTGGGTGCACGAGTGGGTTACATCGAACTGGATCTCAACAGCGGTAAGATCCT
TGAGAGTTTTCGCCCCGAAGAACGTTTTCCAATGATGAGCACTTTTAAAGTTCTGCTATGTGGCGCGGTA
TTATCCCGTATTGACGCCGGGCAAGAGCAACTCGGTCGCCGCATACACTATTCTCAGAATGACTTGGTTG
AGTACTCACCAGTCACAGAAAAGCATCTTACGGATGGCATGACAGTAAGAGAATTATGCAGTGCTGCCAT
AACCATGAGTGATAACACTGCGGCCAACTTACTTCTGACAACGATCGGAGGACCGAAGGAGCTAACCGCT
TTTTTGCACAACATGGGGGATCATGTAACTCGCCTTGATCGTTGGGAACCGGAGCTGAATGAAGCCATAC
CAAACGACGAGCGTGACACCACGATGCCTGTAGCAATGGCAACAACGTTGCGCAAACTATTAACTGGCGA
ACTACTTACTCTAGCTTCCCGGCAACAATTAATAGACTGGATGGAGGCGGATAAAGTTGCAGGACCACTT
CTGCGCTCGGCCCTTCCGGCTGGCTGGTTTATTGCTGATAAATCTGGAGCCGGTGAGCGTGGGTCTCGCG
GTATCATTGCAGCACTGGGGCCAGATGGTAAGCCCTCCCGTATCGTAGTTATCTACACGACGGGGAGTCA
GGCAACTATGGATGAACGAAATAGACAGATCGCTGAGATAGGTGCCTCACTGATTAAGCATTGGTAACTG
TCAGACCAAGTTTACTCATATATACTTTAGATTGATTTAAAACTTCATTTTTAATTTAAAAGGATCTAGG
TGAAGATCCTTTTTGATAATCTCATGACCAAAATCCCTTAACGTGAGTTTTCGTTCCACTGAGCGTCAGA
CCCCGTAGAAAAGATCAAAGGATCTTCTTGAGATCCTTTTTTTCTGCGCGTAATCTGCTGCTTGCAAACA
AAAAAACCACCGCTACCAGCGGTGGTTTGTTTGCCGGATCAAGAGCTACCAACTCTTTTTCCGAAGGTAA
CTGGCTTCAGCAGAGCGCAGATACCAAATACTGTTCTTCTAGTGTAGCCGTAGTTAGGCCACCACTTCAA
GAACTCTGTAGCACCGCCTACATACCTCGCTCTGCTAATCCTGTTACCAGTGGCTGCTGCCAGTGGCGAT
AAGTCGTGTCTTACCGGGTTGGACTCAAGACGATAGTTACCGGATAAGGCGCAGCGGTCGGGCTGAACGG
GGGGTTCGTGCACACAGCCCAGCTTGGAGCGAACGACCTACACCGAACTGAGATACCTACAGCGTGAGCT
ATGAGAAAGCGCCACGCTTCCCGAAGGGAGAAAGGCGGACAGGTATCCGGTAAGCGGCAGGGTCGGAACA
GGAGAGCGCACGAGGGAGCTTCCAGGGGGAAACGCCTGGTATCTTTATAGTCCTGTCGGGTTTCGCCACC
TCTGACTTGAGCGTCGATTTTTGTGATGCTCGTCAGGGGGGCGGAGCCTATGGAAAAACGCCAGCAACGC
GGCCTTTTTACGGTTCCTGGCCTTTTGCTGGCCTTTTGCTCACATGTTCTTTCCTGCGTTATCCCCTGAT
TCTGTGGATAACCGTATTACCGCCTTTGAGTGAGCTGATACCGCTCGCCGCAGCCGAACGACCGAGCGCA
GCGAGTCAGTGAGCGAGGAAGCGGAAGAGCGCCCAATACGCAAACCGCCTCTCCCCGCGCGTTGGCCGAT
TCATTAATGCAGCTGGCACGACAGGTTTCCCGACTGGAAAGCGGGCAGTGAGCGCAACGCAATTAATGTG
AGTTAGCTCACTCATTAGGCACCCCAGGCTTTACACTTTATGCTTCCGGCTCGTATGTTGTGTGGAATTG
TGAGCGGATAACAATTTCACACAGGAAACAGCTATGACCATGATTACGCCAAGCGCGCAATTAACCCTCA
CTAAAGGGAACAAAAGCTGGAGCTGCAAGC
